>Addgene plasmid #140587 | pmCherry-U6-SYNPO | addgene full sequence | sequence record 272807
GACGGATCGGGAGATCTCCCGATCCCCTATGGTGCACTCTCAGTACAATCTGCTCTGATGCCGCATAGTT
AAGCCAGTATCTGCTCCCTGCTTGTGTGTTGGAGGTCGCTGAGTAGTGCGCGAGCAAAATTTAAGCTACA
ACAAGGCAAGGCTTGACCGACTTAATTAAGAGGGCCTATTTCCCATGATTCCTTCATATTTGCATATACG
ATACAAGGCTGTTAGAGAGATAATTGGAATTAATTTGACTGTAAACACAAAGATATTAGTACAAAATACG
TGACGTAGAAAGTAATAATTTCTTGGGTAGTTTGCAGTTTTAAAATTATGTTTTAAAATGGACTATCATA
TGCTTACCGTAACTTGAAAGTATTTCGATTTCTTGGCTTTATATATCTTGTGGAAAGGACGAAACACCGG
GCGTCCCAGCACGACGACGTTTTAGAGCTAGAAATAGCAAGTTAAAATAAGGCTAGTCCGTTATCAACTT
GAAAAAGTGGCACCGAGTCGGTGCTTTTTTCAATTGCATGAAGAATCTGCTTAGGGTTAGGCGTTTTGCG
CTGCTTCGCGATGTACGGGCCAGATATACGCGTTGACATTGATTATTGACTAGTTATTAATAGTAATCAA
TTACGGGGTCATTAGTTCATAGCCCATATATGGAGTTCCGCGTTACATAACTTACGGTAAATGGCCCGCC
TGGCTGACCGCCCAACGACCCCCGCCCATTGACGTCAATAATGACGTATGTTCCCATAGTAACGCCAATA
GGGACTTTCCATTGACGTCAATGGGTGGAGTATTTACGGTAAACTGCCCACTTGGCAGTACATCAAGTGT
ATCATATGCCAAGTACGCCCCCTATTGACGTCAATGACGGTAAATGGCCCGCCTGGCATTATGCCCAGTA
CATGACCTTATGGGACTTTCCTACTTGGCAGTACATCTACGTATTAGTCATCGCTATTACCATGGTGATG
CGGTTTTGGCAGTACATCAATGGGCGTGGATAGCGGTTTGACTCACGGGGATTTCCAAGTCTCCACCCCA
TTGACGTCAATGGGAGTTTGTTTTGGCACCAAAATCAACGGGACTTTCCAAAATGTCGTAACAACTCCGC
CCCATTGACGCAAATGGGCGGTAGGCGTGTACGGTGGGAGGTCTATATAAGCAGAGCTCTCTGGCTAACT
AGAGAACCCACTGCTTACTGGCTTATCGAAATTAATACGACTCACTATAGGGAGACCCAAGCTGGCTAGC
GTTTAAACTTAAGCTTGCCGGTGCCACCATGGTGAGCAAGGGCGAGGAGGATAACATGGCCATCATCAAG
GAGTTCATGCGCTTCAAGGTGCACATGGAGGGCTCCGTGAACGGCCACGAGTTCGAGATCGAGGGCGAGG
GCGAGGGCCGCCCCTACGAGGGCACCCAGACCGCCAAGCTGAAGGTGACCAAGGGTGGCCCCCTGCCCTT
CGCCTGGGACATCCTGTCCCCTCAGTTCATGTACGGCTCCAAGGCCTACGTGAAGCACCCCGCCGACATC
CCCGACTACTTGAAGCTGTCCTTCCCCGAGGGCTTCAAGTGGGAGCGCGTGATGAACTTCGAGGACGGCG
GCGTGGTGACCGTGACCCAGGACTCCTCCCTGCAGGACGGCGAGTTCATCTACAAGGTGAAGCTGCGCGG
CACCAACTTCCCCTCCGACGGCCCCGTAATGCAGAAGAAGACCATGGGCTGGGAGGCCTCCTCCGAGCGG
ATGTACCCCGAGGACGGCGCCCTGAAGGGCGAGATCAAGCAGAGGCTGAAGCTGAAGGACGGCGGCCACT
ACGACGCTGAGGTCAAGACCACCTACAAGGCCAAGAAGCCCGTGCAGCTGCCCGGCGCCTACAACGTCAA
CATCAAGTTGGACATCACCTCCCACAACGAGGACTACACCATCGTGGAACAGTACGAACGCGCCGAGGGC
CGCCACTCCACCGGCGGCATGGACGAGCTGTACAAGTACCCATACGATGTTCCAGATTACGCTTAAGAAT
TCTGCAGATATCCAGCACAGTGGCGGCCGCTCGAGTCTAGAGGGCCCGTTTAAACCCGCTGATCAGCCTC
GACTGTGCCTTCTAGTTGCCAGCCATCTGTTGTTTGCCCCTCCCCCGTGCCTTCCTTGACCCTGGAAGGT
GCCACTCCCACTGTCCTTTCCTAATAAAATGAGGAAATTGCATCGCATTGTCTGAGTAGGTGTCATTCTA
TTCTGGGGGGTGGGGTGGGGCAGGACAGCAAGGGGGAGGATTGGGAAGACAATAGCAGGCATGCTGGGGA
TGCGGTGGGCTCTATGGCTTCTGAGGCGGAAAGAACCAGCTGGGGCTCTAGGGGGTATCCCC
[124 nt withheld, positions 2373-2496]
C
[91 nt withheld, positions 2498-2588]
A
[49 nt withheld, positions 2590-2638]
CCTTTGACGTTGGAGTCCACGTTCTTT
[37 nt withheld, positions 2666-2702]
ACCCTATCTCGGTCTATTCTTTTGATTTATAAGGGATTTTGCCGATTTCGGCCTATTGGTTAAAAAATGA
GCTGATTTAACAAAAATTTAACGCGAATTAATTCTGTGGAATGTGTGTCAGTTAGGGTGTGGAAAGTCCC
CAGGCTCCCCAGCAGGCAGAAGTATGCAAAGCATGCATCTCAATTAGTCAGCAACCAGGTGTGGAAAGTC
CCCAGGCTCCCCAGCAGGCAGAAGTATGCAAAGCATGCATCTCAATTAGTCAGCAACCATAGTCCCGCCC
CTAACTCCGCCCATCCCGCCCCTAACTCCGCCCAGTTCCGCCCATTCTCCGCCCCATGGCTGACTAATTT
TTTTTATTTATGCAGAGGCCGAGGCCGCCTCTGCCTCTGAGCTATTCCAGAAGTAGTGAGGAGGCTTTTT
TGGAGGCCTAGGCTTTTGCAAAAAGCTCCCGGGAGCTTGTATATCCATTTTCGGATCTGATCAAGAGACA
GGATGAGGATCGTTTCGCATGATTGAACAAGATGGATTGCACGCAGGTTCTCCGGCCGCTTGGGTGGAGA
GGCTATTCGGCTATGACTGGGCACAACAGACAATCGGCTGCTCTGATGCCGCCGTGTTCCGGCTGTCAGC
GCAGGGGCGCCCGGTTCTTTTTGTCAAGACCGACCTGTCCGGTGCCCTGAATGAACTGCAGGACGAGGCA
GCGCGGCTATCGTGGCTGGCCACGACGGGCGTTCCTTGCGCAGCTGTGCTCGACGTTGTCACTGAAGCGG
GAAGGGACTGGCTGCTATTGGGCGAAGTGCCGGGGCAGGATCTCCTGTCATCTCACCTTGCTCCTGCCGA
GAAAGTATCCATCATGGCTGATGCAATGCGGCGGCTGCATACGCTTGATCCGGCTACCTGCCCATTCGAC
CACCAAGCGAAACATCGCATCGAGCGAGCACGTACTCGGATGGAAGCCGGTCTTGTCGATCAGGATGATC
TGGACGAAGAGCATCAGGGGCTCGCGCCAGCCGAACTGTTCGCCAGGCTCAAGGCGCGCATGCCCGACGG
CGAGGATCTCGTCGTGACCCATGGCGATGCCTGCTTGCCGAATATCATGGTGGAAAATGGCCGCTTTTCT
GGATTCATCGACTGTGGCCGGCTGGGTGTGGCGGACCGCTATCAGGACATAGCGTTGGCTACCCGTGATA
TTGCTGAAGAGCTTGGCGGCGAATGGGCTGACCGCTTCCTCGTGCTTTACGGTATCGCCGCTCCCGATTC
GCAGCGCATCGCCTTCTATCGCCTTCTTGACGAGTTCTTCTGAGCGGGACTCTGGGGTTCGAAATGACCG
ACCAAGCGACGCCCAACCTGCCATCACGAGATTTCGATTCCACCGCCGCCTTCTATGAAAGGTTGGGCTT
CGGAATCGTTTTCCGGGACGCCGGCTGGATGATCCTCCAGCGCGGGGATCTCATGCTGGAGTTCTTCGCC
CACCCCAACTTGTTTATTGCAGCTTATAATGGTTACAAATAAAGCAATAGCATCACAAATTTCACAAATA
AAGCATTTTTTTCACTGCATTCTAGTTGTGGTTTGTCCAAACTCATCAATGTATCTTATCATGTCTGTAT
ACCGTCGACCTCTAGCTAGAGCTTGGCGTAATCATGGTCATAGCTGTTTCCTGTGTGAAATTGTTATCCG
CTCACAATTCCACACAACATACGAGCCGGAAGCATAAAGTGTAAAGCCTGGGGTGCCTAATGAGTGAGCT
AACTCACATTAATTGCGTTGCGCTCACTGCCCGCTTTCCAGTCGGGAAACCTGTCGTGCCAGCTGCATTA
ATGAATCGGCCAACGCGCGGGGAGAGGCGGTTTGCGTATTGGGCGCTCTTCCGCTTCCTCGCTCACTGAC
TCGCTGCGCTCGGTCGTTCGGCTGCGGCGAGCGGTATCAGCTCACTCAAAGGCGGTAATACGGTTATCCA
CAGAATCAGGGGATAACGCAGGAAAGAACATGTGAGCAAAAGGCCAGCAAAAGGCCAGGAACCGTAAAAA
GGCCGCGTTGCTGGCGTTTTTCCATAGGCTCCGCCCCCCTGACGAGCATCACAAAAATCGACGCTCAAGT
CAGAGGTGGCGAAACCCGACAGGACTATAAAGATACCAGGCGTTTCCCCCTGGAAGCTCCCTCGTGCGCT
CTCCTGTTCCGACCCTGCCGCTTACCGGATACCTGTCCGCCTTTCTCCCTTCGGGAAGCGTGGCGCTTTC
TCATAGCTCACGCTGTAGGTATCTCAGTTCGGTGTAGGTCGTTCGCTCCAAGCTGGGCTGTGTGCACGAA
CCCCCCGTTCAGCCCGACCGCTGCGCCTTATCCGGTAACTATCGTCTTGAGTCCAACCCGGTAAGACACG
ACTTATCGCCACTGGCAGCAGCCACTGGTAACAGGATTAGCAGAGCGAGGTATGTAGGCGGTGCTACAGA
GTTCTTGAAGTGGTGGCCTAACTACGGCTACACTAGAAGAACAGTATTTGGTATCTGCGCTCTGCTGAAG
CCAGTTACCTTCGGAAAAAGAGTTGGTAGCTCTTGATCCGGCAAACAAACCACCGCTGGTAGCGGTTTTT
TTGTTTGCAAGCAGCAGATTACGCGCAGAAAAAAAGGATCTCAAGAAGATCCTTTGATCTTTTCTACGGG
GTCTGACGCTCAGTGGAACGAAAACTCACGTTAAGGGATTTTGGTCATGAGATTATCAAAAAGGATCTTC
ACCTAGATCCTTTTAAATTAAAAATGAAGTTTTAAATCAATCTAAAGTATATATGAGTAAACTTGGTCTG
ACAGTTACCAATGCTTAATCAGTGAGGCACCTATCTCAGCGATCTGTCTATTTCGTTCATCCATAGTTGC
CTGACTCCCCGTCGTGTAGATAACTACGATACGGGAGGGCTTACCATCTGGCCCCAGTGCTGCAATGATA
CCGCGAGACCCACGCTCACCGGCTCCAGATTTATCAGCAATAAACCAGCCAGCCGGAAGGGCCGAGCGCA
GAAGTGGTCCTGCAACTTTATCCGCCTCCATCCAGTCTATTAATTGTTGCCGGGAAGCTAGAGTAAGTAG
TTCGCCAGTTAATAGTTTGCGCAACGTTGTTGCCATTGCTACAGGCATCGTGGTGTCACGCTCGTCGTTT
GGTATGGCTTCATTCAGCTCCGGTTCCCAACGATCAAGGCGAGTTACATGATCCCCCATGTTGTGCAAAA
AAGCGGTTAGCTCCTTCGGTCCTCCGATCGTTGTCAGAAGTAAGTTGGCCGCAGTGTTATCACTCATGGT
TATGGCAGCACTGCATAATTCTCTTACTGTCATGCCATCCGTAAGATGCTTTTCTGTGACTGGTGAGTAC
TCAACCAAGTCATTCTGAGAATAGTGTATGCGGCGACCGAGTTGCTCTTGCCCGGCGTCAATACGGGATA
ATACCGCGCCACATAGCAGAACTTTAAAAGTGCTCATCATTGGAAAACGTTCTTCGGGGCGAAAACTCTC
AAGGATCTTACCGCTGTTGAGATCCAGTTCGATGTAACCCACTCGTGCACCCAACTGATCTTCAGCATCT
TTTACTTTCACCAGCGTTTCTGGGTGAGCAAAAACAGGAAGGCAAAATGCCGCAAAAAAGGGAATAAGGG
CGACACGGAAATGTTGAATACTCATACTCTTCCTTTTTCAATATTATTGAAGCATTTATCAGGGTTATTG
TCTCATGAGCGGATACATATTTGAATGTATTTAGAAAAATAAACAAATAGGGGTTCCGCGCACATTTCCC
CGAAAAGTGCCACCTGACGTC
Features (pLannotate 1.2.2; 23 found; start..end, strand, type, name):
     28..80      -  misc_feature   bom (fragment): basis of mobility region from pBR322
    170..410     +  promoter       U6 promoter: RNA polymerase III promoter for human U6 snRNA
    439..514     +  misc_RNA       gRNA scaffold: guide RNA scaffold for the Streptococcus pyogenes CRISPR/Cas9 system
    595..974     +  enhancer       CMV enhancer: human cytomegalovirus immediate early enhancer
    975..1178    +  promoter       CMV promoter: human cytomegalovirus (CMV) immediate early promoter
   1174..1207    +  LTR            5' LTR (truncated) (fragment): truncated 5' long terminal repeat (LTR) from HIV-1
   1223..1241    +  promoter       T7 promoter: promoter for bacteriophage T7 RNA polymerase
   1289..1996    +  CDS            mCherry: mCherry is a basic (constitutively fluorescent) red fluorescent protein published in 2004, derived from Discosoma sp.. It is reported to be a very rapidly-maturing monomer with low acid sensitivity.
   1997..2025    +  CDS            3xHA (fragment): three tandem HA epitope tags
   2103..2327    +  polyA_signal   bGH poly(A) signal: bovine growth hormone polyadenylation signal
   2331..2352    +  promoter       SV40 promoter (fragment): SV40 enhancer and early promoter
   2373..2801    +  rep_origin     f1 ori (sequence partly withheld): f1 bacteriophage origin of replication; arrow indicates direction of (+) strand synthesis
   2815..3144    +  promoter       SV40 promoter: SV40 enhancer and early promoter
   3211..4002    +  CDS            neo: KKA2_KLEPN - Also known as kan, nptII. Experimental evidence at protein level: Swiss-Prot protein existence level 1. Resistance to kanamycin, neomycin, paromomycin, ribostamycin, butirosin and gentamicin B. From Klebsiella pneumoniae.
   4026..4184    +  CDS            ble (fragment): BLE_KLEPN - Experimental evidence at protein level: Swiss-Prot protein existence level 1. Binding protein with a strong affinity to the bleomycin family of antibiotics. Binds to CL990; an antimitotic-antibiotic compound. From Klebsiella pneumoniae.
   4179..4300    +  polyA_signal   SV40 poly(A) signal: SV40 polyadenylation signal
   4373..4389    -  protein_bind   lac operator: The lac repressor binds to the lac operator to inhibit transcription in E. coli. This inhibition can be relieved by adding lactose or isopropyl-β-D-thiogalactopyranoside (IPTG). lac repressor encoded by lacI
   4397..4427    -  promoter       lac promoter: promoter for the E. coli lac operon
   4442..4463    -  protein_bind   CAP binding site: CAP binding activates transcription in the presence of cAMP. E. coli catabolite activator protein
   4476..4568    -  CDS            lacI (fragment): lac repressor; lacI; The lac repressor binds to the lac operator to inhibit transcription in E. coli. This inhibition can be relieved by adding lactose or isopropyl-β-D-thiogalactopyranoside (IPTG).
   4751..5336    -  rep_origin     ori: high-copy-number ColE1/pMB1/pBR322/pUC origin of replication
   5507..6367    -  CDS            AmpR: β-lactamase; bla; confers resistance to ampicillin, carbenicillin, and related antibiotics
   6368..6472    -  promoter       AmpR promoter: bla
