>Addgene plasmid #140587 | pmCherry-U6-SYNPO | addgene full sequence | sequence record 296476 | Addgene NGS Result
ACTCTTCCTTTTTCAATATTATTGAAGCATTTATCAGGGTTATTGTCTCATGAGCGGATACATATTTGAA
TGTATTTAGAAAAATAAACAAATAGGGGTTCCGCGCACATTTCCCCGAAAAGTGCCACCTGACGTCGACG
GATCGGGAGATCTCCCGATCCCCTATGGTGCACTCTCAGTACAATCTGCTCTGATGCCGCATAGTTAAGC
CAGTATCTGCTCCCTGCTTGTGTGTTGGAGGTCGCTGAGTAGTGCGCGAGCAAAATTTAAGCTACAACAA
GGCAAGGCTTGACCGACTTAATTAAGAGGGCCTATTTCCCATGATTCCTTCATATTTGCATATACGATAC
AAGGCTGTTAGAGAGATAATTGGAATTAATTTGACTGTAAACACAAAGATATTAGTACAAAATACGTGAC
GTAGAAAGTAATAATTTCTTGGGTAGTTTGCAGTTTTAAAATTATGTTTTAAAATGGACTATCATATGCT
TACCGTAACTTGAAAGTATTTCGATTTCTTGGCTTTATATATCTTGTGGAAAGGACGAAACACCGGGCGT
CCCAGCACGACGACGTTTTAGAGCTAGAAATAGCAAGTTAAAATAAGGCTAGTCCGTTATCAACTTGAAA
AAGTGGCACCGAGTCGGTGCTTTTTTCAATTGCATGAAGAATCTGCTTAGGGTTAGGCGTTTTGCGCTGC
TTCGCGATGTACGGGCCAGATATACGCGTTGACATTGATTATTGACTAGTTATTAATAGTAATCAATTAC
GGGGTCATTAGTTCATAGCCCATATATGGAGTTCCGCGTTACATAACTTACGGTAAATGGCCCGCCTGGC
TGACCGCCCAACGACCCCCGCCCATTGACGTCAATAATGACGTATGTTCCCATAGTAACGCCAATAGGGA
CTTTCCATTGACGTCAATGGGTGGAGTATTTACGGTAAACTGCCCACTTGGCAGTACATCAAGTGTATCA
TATGCCAAGTACGCCCCCTATTGACGTCAATGACGGTAAATGGCCCGCCTGGCATTATGCCCAGTACATG
ACCTTATGGGACTTTCCTACTTGGCAGTACATCTACGTATTAGTCATCGCTATTACCATGGTGATGCGGT
TTTGGCAGTACATCAATGGGCGTGGATAGCGGTTTGACTCACGGGGATTTCCAAGTCTCCACCCCATTGA
CGTCAATGGGAGTTTGTTTTGGCACCAAAATCAACGGGACTTTCCAAAATGTCGTAACAACTCCGCCCCA
TTGACGCAAATGGGCGGTAGGCGTGTACGGTGGGAGGTCTATATAAGCAGAGCTCTCTGGCTAACTAGAG
AACCCACTGCTTACTGGCTTATCGAAATTAATACGACTCACTATAGGGAGACCCAAGCTGGCTAGCGTTT
AAACTTAAGCTTGCCGGTGCCACCATGGTGAGCAAGGGCGAGGAGGATAACATGGCCATCATCAAGGAGT
TCATGCGCTTCAAGGTGCACATGGAGGGCTCCGTGAACGGCCACGAGTTCGAGATCGAGGGCGAGGGCGA
GGGCCGCCCCTACGAGGGCACCCAGACCGCCAAGCTGAAGGTGACCAAGGGTGGCCCCCTGCCCTTCGCC
TGGGACATCCTGTCCCCTCAGTTCATGTACGGCTCCAAGGCCTACGTGAAGCACCCCGCCGACATCCCCG
ACTACTTGAAGCTGTCCTTCCCCGAGGGCTTCAAGTGGGAGCGCGTGATGAACTTCGAGGACGGCGGCGT
GGTGACCGTGACCCAGGACTCCTCCCTGCAGGACGGCGAGTTCATCTACAAGGTGAAGCTGCGCGGCACC
AACTTCCCCTCCGACGGCCCCGTAATGCAGAAGAAGACCATGGGCTGGGAGGCCTCCTCCGAGCGGATGT
ACCCCGAGGACGGCGCCCTGAAGGGCGAGATCAAGCAGAGGCTGAAGCTGAAGGACGGCGGCCACTACGA
CGCTGAGGTCAAGACCACCTACAAGGCCAAGAAGCCCGTGCAGCTGCCCGGCGCCTACAACGTCAACATC
AAGTTGGACATCACCTCCCACAACGAGGACTACACCATCGTGGAACAGTACGAACGCGCCGAGGGCCGCC
ACTCCACCGGCGGCATGGACGAGCTGTACAAGTACCCATACGATGTTCCAGATTACGCTTAAGAATTCTG
CAGATATCCAGCACAGTGGCGGCCGCTCGAGTCTAGAGGGCCCGTTTAAACCCGCTGATCAGCCTCGACT
GTGCCTTCTAGTTGCCAGCCATCTGTTGTTTGCCCCTCCCCCGTGCCTTCCTTGACCCTGGAAGGTGCCA
CTCCCACTGTCCTTTCCTAATAAAATGAGGAAATTGCATCGCATTGTCTGAGTAGGTGTCATTCTATTCT
GGGGGGTGGGGTGGGGCAGGACAGCAAGGGGGAGGATTGGGAAGACAATAGCAGGCATGCTGGGGATGCG
GTGGGCTCTATGGCTTCTGAGGCGGAAAGAACCAGCTGGGGCTCTAGGGGGTATCCCC
[124 nt withheld, positions 2509-2632]
C
[91 nt withheld, positions 2634-2724]
A
[49 nt withheld, positions 2726-2774]
CCTTTGACGTTGGAGTCCACGTTCTTT
[37 nt withheld, positions 2802-2838]
ACCCTATCTCGGTCTATTCTTTTGATTTATAAGGGATTTTGCCGATTTCGGCCTATTGGTTAAAAAATGA
GCTGATTTAACAAAAATTTAACGCGAATTAATTCTGTGGAATGTGTGTCAGTTAGGGTGTGGAAAGTCCC
CAGGCTCCCCAGCAGGCAGAAGTATGCAAAGCATGCATCTCAATTAGTCAGCAACCAGGTGTGGAAAGTC
CCCAGGCTCCCCAGCAGGCAGAAGTATGCAAAGCATGCATCTCAATTAGTCAGCAACCATAGTCCCGCCC
CTAACTCCGCCCATCCCGCCCCTAACTCCGCCCAGTTCCGCCCATTCTCCGCCCCATGGCTGACTAATTT
TTTTTATTTATGCAGAGGCCGAGGCCGCCTCTGCCTCTGAGCTATTCCAGAAGTAGTGAGGAGGCTTTTT
TGGAGGCCTAGGCTTTTGCAAAAAGCTCCCGGGAGCTTGTATATCCATTTTCGGATCTGATCAAGAGACA
GGATGAGGATCGTTTCGCATGATTGAACAAGATGGATTGCACGCAGGTTCTCCGGCCGCTTGGGTGGAGA
GGCTATTCGGCTATGACTGGGCACAACAGACAATCGGCTGCTCTGATGCCGCCGTGTTCCGGCTGTCAGC
GCAGGGGCGCCCGGTTCTTTTTGTCAAGACCGACCTGTCCGGTGCCCTGAATGAACTGCAGGACGAGGCA
GCGCGGCTATCGTGGCTGGCCACGACGGGCGTTCCTTGCGCAGCTGTGCTCGACGTTGTCACTGAAGCGG
GAAGGGACTGGCTGCTATTGGGCGAAGTGCCGGGGCAGGATCTCCTGTCATCTCACCTTGCTCCTGCCGA
GAAAGTATCCATCATGGCTGATGCAATGCGGCGGCTGCATACGCTTGATCCGGCTACCTGCCCATTCGAC
CACCAAGCGAAACATCGCATCGAGCGAGCACGTACTCGGATGGAAGCCGGTCTTGTCGATCAGGATGATC
TGGACGAAGAGCATCAGGGGCTCGCGCCAGCCGAACTGTTCGCCAGGCTCAAGGCGCGCATGCCCGACGG
CGAGGATCTCGTCGTGACCCATGGCGATGCCTGCTTGCCGAATATCATGGTGGAAAATGGCCGCTTTTCT
GGATTCATCGACTGTGGCCGGCTGGGTGTGGCGGACCGCTATCAGGACATAGCGTTGGCTACCCGTGATA
TTGCTGAAGAGCTTGGCGGCGAATGGGCTGACCGCTTCCTCGTGCTTTACGGTATCGCCGCTCCCGATTC
GCAGCGCATCGCCTTCTATCGCCTTCTTGACGAGTTCTTCTGAGCGGGACTCTGGGGTTCGAAATGACCG
ACCAAGCGACGCCCAACCTGCCATCACGAGATTTCGATTCCACCGCCGCCTTCTATGAAAGGTTGGGCTT
CGGAATCGTTTTCCGGGACGCCGGCTGGATGATCCTCCAGCGCGGGGATCTCATGCTGGAGTTCTTCGCC
CACCCCAACTTGTTTATTGCAGCTTATAATGGTTACAAATAAAGCAATAGCATCACAAATTTCACAAATA
AAGCATTTTTTTCACTGCATTCTAGTTGTGGTTTGTCCAAACTCATCAATGTATCTTATCATGTCTGTAT
ACCGTCGACCTCTAGCTAGAGCTTGGCGTAATCATGGTCATAGCTGTTTCCTGTGTGAAATTGTTATCCG
CTCACAATTCCACACAACATACGAGCCGGAAGCATAAAGTGTAAAGCCTGGGGTGCCTAATGAGTGAGCT
AACTCACATTAATTGCGTTGCGCTCACTGCCCGCTTTCCAGTCGGGAAACCTGTCGTGCCAGCTGCATTA
ATGAATCGGCCAACGCGCGGGGAGAGGCGGTTTGCGTATTGGGCGCTCTTCCGCTTCCTCGCTCACTGAC
TCGCTGCGCTCGGTCGTTCGGCTGCGGCGAGCGGTATCAGCTCACTCAAAGGCGGTAATACGGTTATCCA
CAGAATCAGGGGATAACGCAGGAAAGAACATGTGAGCAAAAGGCCAGCAAAAGGCCAGGAACCGTAAAAA
GGCCGCGTTGCTGGCGTTTTTCCATAGGCTCCGCCCCCCTGACGAGCATCACAAAAATCGACGCTCAAGT
CAGAGGTGGCGAAACCCGACAGGACTATAAAGATACCAGGCGTTTCCCCCTGGAAGCTCCCTCGTGCGCT
CTCCTGTTCCGACCCTGCCGCTTACCGGATACCTGTCCGCCTTTCTCCCTTCGGGAAGCGTGGCGCTTTC
TCATAGCTCACGCTGTAGGTATCTCAGTTCGGTGTAGGTCGTTCGCTCCAAGCTGGGCTGTGTGCACGAA
CCCCCCGTTCAGCCCGACCGCTGCGCCTTATCCGGTAACTATCGTCTTGAGTCCAACCCGGTAAGACACG
ACTTATCGCCACTGGCAGCAGCCACTGGTAACAGGATTAGCAGAGCGAGGTATGTAGGCGGTGCTACAGA
GTTCTTGAAGTGGTGGCCTAACTACGGCTACACTAGAAGAACAGTATTTGGTATCTGCGCTCTGCTGAAG
CCAGTTACCTTCGGAAAAAGAGTTGGTAGCTCTTGATCCGGCAAACAAACCACCGCTGGTAGCGGTGGTT
TTTTTGTTTGCAAGCAGCAGATTACGCGCAGAAAAAAAGGATCTCAAGAAGATCCTTTGATCTTTTCTAC
GGGGTCTGACGCTCAGTGGAACGAAAACTCACGTTAAGGGATTTTGGTCATGAGATTATCAAAAAGGATC
TTCACCTAGATCCTTTTAAATTAAAAATGAAGTTTTAAATCAATCTAAAGTATATATGAGTAAACTTGGT
CTGACAGTTACCAATGCTTAATCAGTGAGGCACCTATCTCAGCGATCTGTCTATTTCGTTCATCCATAGT
TGCCTGACTCCCCGTCGTGTAGATAACTACGATACGGGAGGGCTTACCATCTGGCCCCAGTGCTGCAATG
ATACCGCGAGACCCACGCTCACCGGCTCCAGATTTATCAGCAATAAACCAGCCAGCCGGAAGGGCCGAGC
GCAGAAGTGGTCCTGCAACTTTATCCGCCTCCATCCAGTCTATTAATTGTTGCCGGGAAGCTAGAGTAAG
TAGTTCGCCAGTTAATAGTTTGCGCAACGTTGTTGCCATTGCTACAGGCATCGTGGTGTCACGCTCGTCG
TTTGGTATGGCTTCATTCAGCTCCGGTTCCCAACGATCAAGGCGAGTTACATGATCCCCCATGTTGTGCA
AAAAAGCGGTTAGCTCCTTCGGTCCTCCGATCGTTGTCAGAAGTAAGTTGGCCGCAGTGTTATCACTCAT
GGTTATGGCAGCACTGCATAATTCTCTTACTGTCATGCCATCCGTAAGATGCTTTTCTGTGACTGGTGAG
TACTCAACCAAGTCATTCTGAGAATAGTGTATGCGGCGACCGAGTTGCTCTTGCCCGGCGTCAATACGGG
ATAATACCGCGCCACATAGCAGAACTTTAAAAGTGCTCATCATTGGAAAACGTTCTTCGGGGCGAAAACT
CTCAAGGATCTTACCGCTGTTGAGATCCAGTTCGATGTAACCCACTCGTGCACCCAACTGATCTTCAGCA
TCTTTTACTTTCACCAGCGTTTCTGGGTGAGCAAAAACAGGAAGGCAAAATGCCGCAAAAAAGGGAATAA
GGGCGACACGGAAATGTTGAATACTCAT
Features (pLannotate 1.2.2; 23 found; start..end, strand, type, name):
      1..105     -  promoter       AmpR promoter: bla
    164..216     -  misc_feature   bom (fragment): basis of mobility region from pBR322
    306..546     +  promoter       U6 promoter: RNA polymerase III promoter for human U6 snRNA
    575..650     +  misc_RNA       gRNA scaffold: guide RNA scaffold for the Streptococcus pyogenes CRISPR/Cas9 system
    731..1110    +  enhancer       CMV enhancer: human cytomegalovirus immediate early enhancer
   1111..1314    +  promoter       CMV promoter: human cytomegalovirus (CMV) immediate early promoter
   1310..1343    +  LTR            5' LTR (truncated) (fragment): truncated 5' long terminal repeat (LTR) from HIV-1
   1359..1377    +  promoter       T7 promoter: promoter for bacteriophage T7 RNA polymerase
   1425..2132    +  CDS            mCherry: mCherry is a basic (constitutively fluorescent) red fluorescent protein published in 2004, derived from Discosoma sp.. It is reported to be a very rapidly-maturing monomer with low acid sensitivity.
   2133..2161    +  CDS            3xHA (fragment): three tandem HA epitope tags
   2239..2463    +  polyA_signal   bGH poly(A) signal: bovine growth hormone polyadenylation signal
   2467..2488    +  promoter       SV40 promoter (fragment): SV40 enhancer and early promoter
   2509..2937    +  rep_origin     f1 ori (sequence partly withheld): f1 bacteriophage origin of replication; arrow indicates direction of (+) strand synthesis
   2951..3280    +  promoter       SV40 promoter: SV40 enhancer and early promoter
   3347..4138    +  CDS            neo: KKA2_KLEPN - Also known as kan, nptII. Experimental evidence at protein level: Swiss-Prot protein existence level 1. Resistance to kanamycin, neomycin, paromomycin, ribostamycin, butirosin and gentamicin B. From Klebsiella pneumoniae.
   4162..4320    +  CDS            ble (fragment): BLE_KLEPN - Experimental evidence at protein level: Swiss-Prot protein existence level 1. Binding protein with a strong affinity to the bleomycin family of antibiotics. Binds to CL990; an antimitotic-antibiotic compound. From Klebsiella pneumoniae.
   4315..4436    +  polyA_signal   SV40 poly(A) signal: SV40 polyadenylation signal
   4509..4525    -  protein_bind   lac operator: The lac repressor binds to the lac operator to inhibit transcription in E. coli. This inhibition can be relieved by adding lactose or isopropyl-β-D-thiogalactopyranoside (IPTG). lac repressor encoded by lacI
   4533..4563    -  promoter       lac promoter: promoter for the E. coli lac operon
   4578..4599    -  protein_bind   CAP binding site: CAP binding activates transcription in the presence of cAMP. E. coli catabolite activator protein
   4612..4704    -  CDS            lacI (fragment): lac repressor; lacI; The lac repressor binds to the lac operator to inhibit transcription in E. coli. This inhibition can be relieved by adding lactose or isopropyl-β-D-thiogalactopyranoside (IPTG).
   4887..5475    -  rep_origin     ori: high-copy-number ColE1/pMB1/pBR322/pUC origin of replication
   5646..6506    -  CDS            AmpR: β-lactamase; bla; confers resistance to ampicillin, carbenicillin, and related antibiotics
