[The description below was written by a language model from this plasmid's Addgene catalogue record and pLannotate feature annotations shown in this document.]
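Description:
pmCherry-U6-SYNPO is a CRISPR guide RNA expression plasmid built on the pmCherry-U6 backbone for use in mammalian cells. It is propagated in E. coli through a high-copy ColE1/pUC-type origin and selected with ampicillin via the bla gene and its own promoter. An f1 phage origin is also present. Two full-sequence records of about 6.5 kb are available. They differ by only a few nucleotides and in their start coordinate, and they carry the same set of annotated features in the same order.

The payload consists of two independent expression units. A human U6 RNA polymerase III promoter drives a synthetic guide whose spacer sits in the short gap between the promoter and the Streptococcus pyogenes Cas9 gRNA scaffold. The name indicates that the guide targets SYNPO, although the record lists the insert species only as synthetic. Downstream, the CMV enhancer and promoter drive mCherry, terminated by the bGH polyadenylation signal. A short fragment annotated as part of a 3xHA tag directly follows the mCherry coding sequence, and a T7 promoter lies upstream of it. A separate SV40 promoter–neo–SV40 poly(A) cassette could in principle allow G418 selection of mammalian cells. The small HIV-1 LTR, ble, lacI and lac promoter/operator annotations appear to be backbone remnants rather than functional modules.

No Cas9 is encoded, so the nuclease must be supplied separately. The red fluorescence marks transfected, guide-expressing cells. The associated publication concerns parallel profiling of the specificity of Cas9 variants, which suggests the plasmid served as one of a set of guide vectors for such comparisons.
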