Addgene plasmid #140587: pmCherry-U6-SYNPO
Purpose: Expresses a gRNA and mCherry in mammalian cells
Depositing lab: Feng Zhang. Depositing organization: Broad Institute. Publication: Highly Parallel Profiling of Cas9 Variant Specificity. Schmid-Burgk JL, Gao L, Li D, Gardner Z, Strecker J, Lash B, Zhang F. Mol Cell. 2020 Mar 17. pii: S1097-2765(20)30143-X. doi: 10.1016/j.molcel.2020.02.023. PubMed 32187529.
Backbone
  Vector backbone: pmCherry-U6
  Vector type: CRISPR
Growth in bacteria
  Bacterial resistance: Ampicillin, 100 μg/mL
  Growth temperature: 37°C
  Growth strain: DH5alpha
  Copy number: Unknown
Gene/Insert
  Gene/Insert name: gRNA SYNPO
  gRNA/shRNA sequence: GGGCGTCCCAGCACGACGAC
  Species: Synthetic
Terms and licenses: Academic/Nonprofit Terms; Industry Terms: Not Available to Industry
How to cite: pmCherry-U6-SYNPO was a gift from Feng Zhang (Addgene plasmid # 140587 ; http://n2t.net/addgene:140587 ; RRID:Addgene_140587)
